Addgene plasmid #81626: pDONR223_FAM116A_p.R427H
Purpose: Gateway Donor vector containing FAM116A , part of the Target Accelerator Plasmid Collection.
Depositing lab: Jesse Boehm & William Hahn & David Root. Depositing organization: Broad Institute. Publication: Systematic Functional Interrogation of Rare Cancer Variants Identifies Oncogenic Alleles. Kim E, Ilic N, Shrestha Y, Zou L, Kamburov A, Zhu C, Yang X, Lubonja R, Tran N, Nguyen C, Lawrence MS, Piccioni F, Bagul M, Doench JG, Chouinard CR, Wu X, Hogstrom L, Natoli T, Tamayo P, Horn H, Corsello SM, Lage K, Root DE, Subramanian A, Golub TR, Getz G, Boehm JS, Hahn WC. Cancer Discov. 2016 Jul;6(7):714-26. doi: 10.1158/2159-8290.CD-16-0160. Epub 2016 May 4. PubMed 27147599.
Backbone
  Vector backbone: pDONR223
  Backbone manufacturer: Invitrogen
  Backbone size w/o insert (bp): 2790
  Vector type: Gateway Entry vector
Growth in bacteria
  Bacterial resistance: Spectinomycin, 50 μg/mL
  Growth temperature: 37°C
  Growth strain: DH5alpha
  Copy number: High Copy
Gene/Insert
  Gene/Insert name: FAM116A
  Species: H. sapiens (human)
  Mutation: R427H
  GenBank ID: NM_152678.2
  Entrez Gene: DENND6A (a.k.a. AFI1A, FAM116A)
  Promoter: None
  Cloning method: Gateway Cloning
  Sequencing primers: 5′ M13pUC-fwd; 3′ M13-Rev
Terms and licenses: Academic/Nonprofit Terms; Industry Terms: Not Available to Industry
Depositor comments: Open state: NO stop codon immediately follows insert
How to cite: pDONR223_FAM116A_p.R427H was a gift from Jesse Boehm & William Hahn & David Root (Addgene plasmid # 81626 ; http://n2t.net/addgene:81626 ; RRID:Addgene_81626)
