[The description below was written by a language model from this plasmid's Addgene catalogue record and pLannotate feature annotations shown in this document.]
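Description:
pDONR223_FAM116A_p.R427H is a Gateway entry clone built on the Invitrogen pDONR223 backbone and carrying a human open reading frame for FAM116A, now officially named DENND6A (also AFI1A), with the missense substitution R427H. It belongs to the Target Accelerator Plasmid Collection, a set of variant ORFs assembled for systematic functional testing of rare cancer-associated alleles. The plasmid is maintained in E. coli at high copy through a ColE1/pUC-type origin and is selected with spectinomycin via the aadA (SmR) aminoglycoside adenylyltransferase gene. Annotated remnants of a class 1 integron Pc promoter and a gentamicin acetyltransferase fragment lie upstream of this marker. The rrnB T1 and T2 terminators, also part of the backbone, help insulate the cloning region from read-through transcription.

The roughly 1.8 kb DENND6A coding sequence sits between two attL recombination sites (annotated as attL3 and attL2 by the automated feature call), so it can be moved by an LR Clonase reaction into any compatible destination vector. No promoter drives the insert in this plasmid. A T7 promoter and short lacZα and lacI fragments flank the cassette but are backbone leftovers, so the clone is a shuttle and archival form rather than an expression construct. The ORF is in the "open" configuration, with no stop codon directly after the insert, which allows in-frame fusion to C-terminal tags supplied by the destination vector. The wild-type protein is described as a guanine nucleotide exchange factor for RAB14 acting in endocytic recycling and regulation of cell-cell junctions. The clone lets users transfer the R427H variant into expression vectors to compare its activity with the reference allele.
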