Features (pLannotate 1.2.2; 12 found; start..end, strand, type, name):
     38..74      -  CDS            lacZα (fragment): LacZα fragment of β-galactosidase; lacZ fragment
     91..186     +  protein_bind   attL3: mutant version of attL; recombination site for the Gateway® LR reaction LR Clonase™
    189..2012    +  CDS            DENND6A: DEN6A_HUMAN - Also known as FAM116A. Experimental evidence at protein level: Swiss-Prot protein existence level 1. Guanine nucleotide exchange factor (GEF) for RAB14. Component of an endocytic recycling pathway that is required for the control of ADAM10 transport, shedding of N-cadherin/CDH2 by ADAM9 or ADAM10 and regulation of cell-cell junctions. Required for RAB14 recruitment to recycling endosomes. From Homo sapiens (Human).
   2015..2113    -  protein_bind   attL2: mutant version of attL; recombination site for the Gateway® LR reaction LR Clonase™
   2131..2149    -  promoter       T7 promoter: promoter for bacteriophage T7 RNA polymerase
   2339..2362    +  promoter       Pc promoter (fragment): intI1 (promoter lies within the coding sequence); class 1 integron promoter
   2538..2594    +  CDS            GmR (fragment): gentamycin acetyltransferase; aacC1; confers resistance to gentamycin
   2601..3392    +  CDS            SmR: aminoglycoside adenylyltransferase (Murphy, 1985); aadA; confers resistance to spectinomycin and streptomycin
   3485..4073    +  rep_origin     ori: high-copy-number ColE1/pMB1/pBR322/pUC origin of replication
   4256..4348    +  CDS            lacI (fragment): lac repressor; lacI; The lac repressor binds to the lac operator to inhibit transcription in E. coli. This inhibition can be relieved by adding lactose or isopropyl-β-D-thiogalactopyranoside (IPTG).
   4403..4430    -  terminator     rrnB T2 terminator: transcription terminator T2 from the E. coli rrnB gene
   4562..4605    +  terminator     rrnB T1 terminator: Escherichia coli rrnB; transcription terminator T1 from the E. coli rrnB gene
>Addgene plasmid #81626 | pDONR223_FAM116A_p.R427H | addgene full sequence | sequence record 167426 | Addgene NGS Result
GGCAGTTCCCTACTCTCGCGTTAACGCTAGCATGGATGTTTTCCCAGTCACGACGTTGTAAAACGACGGC
CAGTCTTAAGCTCGGGCCCCAAATAATGATTTTATTTTGACTGATAGTGACCTGTTCGTTGCAACAAATT
GATGAGCAATGCTTTTTTATAATGCCAACTTTGTACAAAAAAGTTGGCATGGCTTTGAGGGGCCCTGCGG
GCTTGGGGCCCGGCTCTCGAAGGCCGTTGGACGAAGCGGTGGCAGGGGCCGAGGGCCGCGAGGCGCCGGC
CCTTGTGGCGGCGGGAGGCGCGCCAGAGGACGATGAAGAGGACGATGGCCGTGGCCGGGGCCTGCTGCGC
TGGGACAGCTTCTCCGCCTGGCTGCACTGCGTGTGTGTGGTGGGCTTCGACCTGGAGCTGGGCCAGGCCG
TGGAGGTAATTTATCCTCAGCATTCCAAACTTACTGACAGAGAAAAAACCAATATTTGCTATTTGTCTTT
TCCAGATTCAAATTCAGGTTGTCTTGGAGATACCCAGTTTTGTTTTAGATTTCGACAGTCTTCTGGGAGG
AGGGTGTCGCTGCATTGTCTCCTGGATCAATTTGACAAAGATTTACCAGTTTACTTAAAGAAGGATCCTG
CTTATTTTTATGGATATGTGTATTTCCGACAAGTTCGAGATAAAACTCTAAAAAGAGGCTACTTTCAGAA
GTCCTTGGTTTTGATCAGCAAACTACCTTATATTCATTTTTTTCACACTGTGCTCAAACAGATAGCACCA
GAGTATTTTGAAAAGAATGAACCTTATTTGGAAGCAGCTTGTAATGATGTTGATCGATGGCCTGCCCCAG
TGCCAGGGAAAACATTACACCTGCCAATCATGGGGGTGGTAATGAAGGTACGGATTCCCACATGTCATGA
CAAGCCTGGGACAACTCAAATAGTGCAGTTAACTCAGCAGGTGGACACAAATATATCTGTTATTTTACCT
ACTGTTCATGAGGTGGATATTTTCAGGTGTTTCTGCCCAGTTTTCCTTCATAGTCAGATGCTCTGGGAGC
TGGTGCTGTTGGGGGAGCCCCTTGTGGTTATGGCGCCATCACCATCGGAATCATCAGAGACTGTATTGGC
ACTTGTTAACTGTATTTCTCCATTAAAGTACTTCAGTGATTTCCGACCTTATTTCACTATTCATGATAGT
GAATTCAAAGAATATACTACCCGTACGCAAGCTCCGCCCTCAGTTATATTAGGAGTAACCAACCCTTTTT
TTGCTAAGACACTCCAGCACTGGCCACACATTATTCGAATAGGAGACCTTAAACCTACAGGTGAAATTCC
TAAGCAGGTTAAAGTGAAAAAACTGAAGAATCTAAAGACTCTGGATTCCAAACCTGGAGTTTATACTTCA
TATAAGCCATATTTAAATAGAGATGAAGAGATCATAAAACAATTACAGAAGGGTGTACAACAGAAACATC
CTTCTGAGGCTCAAAGTGTTATTCTTCGACGCTATTTTTTGGAACTGACACAAAGTTTCATCATTCCATT
AGAAAGATATGTGGCAAGCTTGATGCCTTTGCAGAAAAGTATTTCCCCATGGAAGAGTCCACCTCAATTA
AGACAGTTTCTTCCAGAAGAATTTATGAAAACACTTGAGAAAACAGGACCTCAGCTAACCTCTAGAATAA
AAGGCGATTGGATTGGACTTTACCGGCATTTCCTAAAGTCTCCAAATTTTGATGGCTGGTTTAAGACCCG
GAGGAAGGAAATGACCCAAAAATTGGAGGCACTCCATCTAGAAGCTCTTTGTGAAGAGGACTTACTTCTC
TGGATCCAGAAACACACAGAAGTAGAAACAGTAGACCTTGTCTTGAAGCTGAAAAATAAGCTGTTGCAGG
CTGATCGAGAGCACTTACCTGTGAAACCTGACACTATGGAAAAGTTACGGACACACATAGATGCCATTAT
CTTAGCATTGCCAGAGGACTTGCAAGGCATACTGCTCAAAACGGGCATGACATGCCCAACTTTCTTGTAC
AAAGTTGGCATTATAAGAAAGCATTGCTTATCAATTTGTTGCAACGAACAGGTCACTATCAGTCAAAATA
AAATCATTATTTGCCATCCAGCTGATATCCCCTATAGTGAGTCGTATTACATGGTCATAGCTGTTTCCTG
GCAGCTCTGGCCCGTGTCTCAAAATCTCTGATGTTACATTGCACAAGATAAAAATATATCATCATGCCTC
CTCTAGACCAGCCAGGACAGAAATGCCTCGACTTCGCTGCTACCCAAGGTTGCCGGGTGACGCACACCGT
GGAAACGGATGAAGGCACGAACCCAGTGGACATAAGCCTGTTCGGTTCGTAAGCTGTAATGCAAGTAGCG
TATGCGCTCACGCAACTGGTCCAGAACCTTGACCGAACGCAGCGGTGGTAACGGCGCAGTGGCGGTTTTC
ATGGCTTGTTATGACTGTTTTTTTGGGGTACAGTCTATGCCTCGGGCATCCAAGCAGCAAGCGCGTTACG
CCGTGGGTCGATGTTTGATGTTATGGAGCAGCAACGATGTTACGCAGCAGGGCAGTCGCCCTAAAACAAA
GTTAAACATTATGAGGGAAGCGGTGATCGCCGAAGTATCGACTCAACTATCAGAGGTAGTTGGCGTCATC
GAGCGCCATCTCGAACCGACGTTGCTGGCCGTACATTTGTACGGCTCCGCAGTGGATGGCGGCCTGAAGC
CACACAGTGATATTGATTTGCTGGTTACGGTGACCGTAAGGCTTGATGAAACAACGCGGCGAGCTTTGAT
CAACGACCTTTTGGAAACTTCGGCTTCCCCTGGAGAGAGCGAGATTCTCCGCGCTGTAGAAGTCACCATT
GTTGTGCACGACGACATCATTCCGTGGCGTTATCCAGCTAAGCGCGAACTGCAATTTGGAGAATGGCAGC
GCAATGACATTCTTGCAGGTATCTTCGAGCCAGCCACGATCGACATTGATCTGGCTATCTTGCTGACAAA
AGCAAGAGAACATAGCGTTGCCTTGGTAGGTCCAGCGGCGGAGGAACTCTTTGATCCGGTTCCTGAACAG
GATCTATTTGAGGCGCTAAATGAAACCTTAACGCTATGGAACTCGCCGCCCGACTGGGCTGGCGATGAGC
GAAATGTAGTGCTTACGTTGTCCCGCATTTGGTACAGCGCAGTAACCGGCAAAATCGCGCCGAAGGATGT
CGCTGCCGACTGGGCAATGGAGCGCCTGCCGGCCCAGTATCAGCCCGTCATACTTGAAGCTAGACAGGCT
TATCTTGGACAAGAAGAAGATCGCTTGGCCTCGCGCGCAGATCAGTTGGAAGAATTTGTCCACTACGTGA
AAGGCGAGATCACCAAGGTAGTCGGCAAATAACCCTCGAGCCACCCATGACCAAAATCCCTTAACGTGAG
TTACGCGTCGTTCCACTGAGCGTCAGACCCCGTAGAAAAGATCAAAGGATCTTCTTGAGATCCTTTTTTT
CTGCGCGTAATCTGCTGCTTGCAAACAAAAAAACCACCGCTACCAGCGGTGGTTTGTTTGCCGGATCAAG
AGCTACCAACTCTTTTTCCGAAGGTAACTGGCTTCAGCAGAGCGCAGATACCAAATACTGTTCTTCTAGT
GTAGCCGTAGTTAGGCCACCACTTCAAGAACTCTGTAGCACCGCCTACATACCTCGCTCTGCTAATCCTG
TTACCAGTGGCTGCTGCCAGTGGCGATAAGTCGTGTCTTACCGGGTTGGACTCAAGACGATAGTTACCGG
ATAAGGCGCAGCGGTCGGGCTGAACGGGGGGTTCGTGCACACAGCCCAGCTTGGAGCGAACGACCTACAC
CGAACTGAGATACCTACAGCGTGAGCTATGAGAAAGCGCCACGCTTCCCGAAGGGAGAAAGGCGGACAGG
TATCCGGTAAGCGGCAGGGTCGGAACAGGAGAGCGCACGAGGGAGCTTCCAGGGGGAAACGCCTGGTATC
TTTATAGTCCTGTCGGGTTTCGCCACCTCTGACTTGAGCGTCGATTTTTGTGATGCTCGTCAGGGGGGCG
GAGCCTATGGAAAAACGCCAGCAACGCGGCCTTTTTACGGTTCCTGGCCTTTTGCTGGCCTTTTGCTCAC
ATGTTCTTTCCTGCGTTATCCCCTGATTCTGTGGATAACCGTATTACCGCCTTTGAGTGAGCTGATACCG
CTCGCCGCAGCCGAACGACCGAGCGCAGCGAGTCAGTGAGCGAGGAAGCGGAAGAGCGCCCAATACGCAA
ACCGCCTCTCCCCGCGCGTTGGCCGATTCATTAATGCAGCTGGCACGACAGGTTTCCCGACTGGAAAGCG
GGCAGTGAGCGCAACGCAATTAATACGCGTACCGCTAGCCAGGAAGAGTTTGTAGAAACGCAAAAAGGCC
ATCCGTCAGGATGGCCTTCTGCTTAGTTTGATGCCTGGCAGTTTATGGCGGGCGTCCTGCCCGCCACCCT
CCGGGCCGTTGCTTCACAACGTTCAAATCCGCTCCCGGCGGATTTGTCCTACTCAGGAGAGCGTTCACCG
ACAAACAACAGATAAAACGAAAGGCCCAGTCTTCCGACTGAGCCTTTCGTTTTATTTGATGCCT
