>Addgene plasmid #81626 | pDONR223_FAM116A_p.R427H | depositor partial sequence | sequence record 154945 | Insert sequence
ATGGCTTTGAGGGGCCCTGCGGGCTTGGGGCCCGGCTCTCGAAGGCCGTTGGACGAAGCGGTGGCAGGGG
CCGAGGGCCGCGAGGCGCCGGCCCTTGTGGCGGCGGGAGGCGCGCCAGAGGACGATGAAGAGGACGATGG
CCGTGGCCGGGGCCTGCTGCGCTGGGACAGCTTCTCCGCCTGGCTGCACTGCGTGTGTGTGGTGGGCTTC
GACCTGGAGCTGGGCCAGGCCGTGGAGGTAATTTATCCTCAGCATTCCAAACTTACTGACAGAGAAAAAA
CCAATATTTGCTATTTGTCTTTTCCAGATTCAAATTCAGGTTGTCTTGGAGATACCCAGTTTTGTTTTAG
ATTTCGACAGTCTTCTGGGAGGAGGGTGTCGCTGCATTGTCTCCTGGATCAATTTGACAAAGATTTACCA
GTTTACTTAAAGAAGGATCCTGCTTATTTTTATGGATATGTGTATTTCCGACAAGTTCGAGATAAAACTC
TAAAAAGAGGCTACTTTCAGAAGTCCTTGGTTTTGATCAGCAAACTACCTTATATTCATTTTTTTCACAC
TGTGCTCAAACAGATAGCACCAGAGTATTTTGAAAAGAATGAACCTTATTTGGAAGCAGCTTGTAATGAT
GTTGATCGATGGCCTGCCCCAGTGCCAGGGAAAACATTACACCTGCCAATCATGGGGGTGGTAATGAAGG
TACGGATTCCCACATGTCATGACAAGCCTGGGACAACTCAAATAGTGCAGTTAACTCAGCAGGTGGACAC
AAATATATCTGTTATTTTACCTACTGTTCATGAGGTGGATATTTTCAGGTGTTTCTGCCCAGTTTTCCTT
CATAGTCAGATGCTCTGGGAGCTGGTGCTGTTGGGGGAGCCCCTTGTGGTTATGGCGCCATCACCATCGG
AATCATCAGAGACTGTATTGGCACTTGTTAACTGTATTTCTCCATTAAAGTACTTCAGTGATTTCCGACC
TTATTTCACTATTCATGATAGTGAATTCAAAGAATATACTACCCGTACGCAAGCTCCGCCCTCAGTTATA
TTAGGAGTAACCAACCCTTTTTTTGCTAAGACACTCCAGCACTGGCCACACATTATTCGAATAGGAGACC
TTAAACCTACAGGTGAAATTCCTAAGCAGGTTAAAGTGAAAAAACTGAAGAATCTAAAGACTCTGGATTC
CAAACCTGGAGTTTATACTTCATATAAGCCATATTTAAATAGAGATGAAGAGATCATAAAACAATTACAG
AAGGGTGTACAACAGAAACATCCTTCTGAGGCTCAAAGTGTTATTCTTCGACGCTATTTTTTGGAACTGA
CACAAAGTTTCATCATTCCATTAGAAAGATATGTGGCAAGCTTGATGCCTTTGCAGAAAAGTATTTCCCC
ATGGAAGAGTCCACCTCAATTAAGACAGTTTCTTCCAGAAGAATTTATGAAAACACTTGAGAAAACAGGA
CCTCAGCTAACCTCTAGAATAAAAGGCGATTGGATTGGACTTTACCGGCATTTCCTAAAGTCTCCAAATT
TTGATGGCTGGTTTAAGACCCGGAGGAAGGAAATGACCCAAAAATTGGAGGCACTCCATCTAGAAGCTCT
TTGTGAAGAGGACTTACTTCTCTGGATCCAGAAACACACAGAAGTAGAAACAGTAGACCTTGTCTTGAAG
CTGAAAAATAAGCTGTTGCAGGCTGATCGAGAGCACTTACCTGTGAAACCTGACACTATGGAAAAGTTAC
GGACACACATAGATGCCATTATCTTAGCATTGCCAGAGGACTTGCAAGGCATACTGCTCAAAACGGGCAT
GACA
